>Addgene plasmid #168750 | pDONR223 HCoV-229E NSP2_stop | depositor partial sequence | sequence record 326959 | Inserted CDS with Stop codon
ATGAATGTGACATACACTGACCAGTATCTCTGTGGCGCCGATGGCAAACCTGTTATGAGTGAAGATTTAT
GGCAGTTTGTTGACCATTTCGGTGAGAACGAAGAAATTATCATCAATGGTCATACTTACGTTTGTGCTTG
GCTTACTAAGCGTAAGCCCTTAGATTACAAACGTCAGAACAACCTTGCCATTGAAGAGATTGAATATGTG
CATGGTGATGCTTTGCATACACTACGCAATGGTTCTGTTCTTGAAATGGCTAAGGAAGTGAAGACATCTA
GTAAAGTTGTGTTAAGCGATGCTCTTGACAAACTTTACAAAGTCTTTGGTTCTCCTGTTATGACAAATGG
TTCCAACATCCTAGAGGCCTTTACTAAACCTGTGTTTATTAGTGCATTAGTTCAATGTACTTGTGGTACC
AAGTCTTGGTCTGTTGGTGATTGGACCGGTTTTAAATCCTCTTGTTGCAACGTGATCAGTAATAAACTGT
GTGTTGTTCCCGGTAATGTTAAACCTGGTGATGCTGTGATTACCACTCAGCAAGCTGGTGCTGGTATTAA
GTATTTTTGTGGCATGACTCTTAAGTTTGTTGCAAATATTGAAGGTGTCTCTGTTTGGAGAGTGATTGCT
CTTCAGAGTGTGGATTGCTTTGTTGCTTCTTCCACTTTTGTAGAAGAGGAACATGTTAATAGAATGGATA
CATTCTGCTTCAATGTACGCAATAGTGTTACTGATGAGTGTCGTCTGGCCATGTTGGGTGCTGAAATGAC
TAGTAATGTCAGAAGACAAGTTGCTTCAGGTGTCATAGACATTAGTACCGGTTGGTTTGATGTTTATGAT
GACATCTTTGCTGAAAGCAAACCATGGTTTGTTCGCAAGGCTGAAGACATTTTTGGCCCTTGTTGGTCCG
CTCTTGCTTCTGCACTTAAACAACTTAAAGTCACTACAGGTGAACTTGTGAGATTTGTTAAGTCTATTTG
CAATTCAGCTGTTGCTGTCGTGGGTGGTACTATACAAATTCTCGCTAGTGTGCCTGAGAAGTTTTTGAAT
GCGTTTGACGTGTTTGTCACAGCTATTCAAACTGTCTTTGACTGTGCTGTTGAAACTTGTACTATTGCCG
GTAAAGCATTTGACAAGGTTTTTGACTATGTTTTGCTTGATAATGCGCTTGTAAAACTTGTCACCACAAA
GCTTAAGGGTGTTCGTGAACGTGGCCTTAATAAAGTTAAGTATGCAACAGTTGTTGTTGGTTCCACTGAA
GAAGTTAAATCTTCACGTGTTGAACGTAGCACTGCTGTACTTACAATCGCCAACAATTATTCCAAACTTT
TTGATGAAGGGTATACTGTTGTAATTGGCGATGTGGCGTACTTTGTTAGTGACGGCTACTTCCGTCTTAT
GGCCAGTCCAAATAGTGTGTTGACTACTGCAGTCTATAAACCATTGTTTGCTTTTAATGTGAATGTTATG
GGTACTAGACCTGAAAAATTTCCAACCACTGTGACTTGTGAAAATTTAGAGTCTGCTGTTTTGTTTGTTA
ATGACAAAATTACTGAATTCCAATTGGATTACAGTATTGATGTCATTGATAATGAAATAATTGTCAAACC
TAATATCAGCCTATGTGTTCCACTTTATGTGAGAGACTATGTTGACAAATGGGATGATTTTTGCAGACAA
TATAGTAACGAGTCTTGGTTTGAGGATGATTACAGGGCTTTTATCAGTGTTTTGGACATCACTGATGCTG
CTGTGAAAGCTGCAGAGTCTAAAGCTTTCGTTGATACTATTGTTCCACCTTGCCCATCTATTTTGAAAGT
TATAGATGGAGGCAAAATATGGAATGGTGTTATTAAAAATGTTAACTCTGTTAGAGACTGGCTTAAGTCT
TTGAAGTTAAATCTCACACAACAGGGTTTGCTTGGAACATGTGCAAAGCGTTTTAAACGTTGGCTTGGCA
TTTTGCTAGAGGCCTATAATGCGTTTTTAGACACTGTGGTTTCTACTGTTAAAATTGGTGGCTTGACCTT
TAAAACATATGCTTTTGATAAACCTTACATTGTGATACGTGATATCGTGTGTAAGGTTGAAAATAAAACA
GAAGCAGAATGGATTGAGCTTTTTCCACATAATGACAGGATTAAGTCTTTTAGTACTTTCGAGAGTGCTT
ACATGCCAATTGCAGACCCTACACATTTTGACATTGAAGAAGTTGAACTTTTAGATGCAGAGTTTGTAGA
ACCAGGCTGTGGTGGTATTTTGGCAGTAATAGATGAGCACGTCTTTTATAAGAAGGATGGTGTTTATTAT
CCATCAAATGGTACTAACATTCTACCTGTTGCATTTACAAAAGCCGCTGGTTAA
