[The description below was written by a language model from this plasmid's Addgene catalogue record.]
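Description:
pDONR223 HCoV-229E NSP2_stop is a Gateway-compatible Entry clone built on the pDONR223 donor backbone (about 5 kb without insert). It carries the coding sequence for non-structural protein 2 (NSP2) of human coronavirus 229E. The insert is recorded as 2,358 bp and maps to the viral replicase polyprotein gene locus, from which NSP2 is normally released by proteolytic processing. It was introduced by Gateway recombination, so in the finished Entry clone the open reading frame should be flanked by attL sites, although no feature table is supplied to confirm the exact junctions. The plasmid is propagated in standard E. coli cloning strains such as DH5alpha under spectinomycin selection. The record does not state the origin of replication, and the copy number is listed as unknown. M13 forward and reverse primer sites flank the insert for sequence verification.

As an Entry vector, the construct is not itself an expression plasmid, and the record lists no promoter, tag or reporter driving the insert. Its role is to serve as a source from which the NSP2 ORF can be shuttled by LR recombination into Destination vectors that supply the promoter, host-specific elements and any fusion partners. The "_stop" suffix suggests that this version retains a stop codon at the end of the ORF. That would make it suited to native or N-terminally tagged expression rather than C-terminal fusions, though the record does not spell this out. The plasmid belongs to a collection of human coronavirus protein-coding sequences assembled as a flexible, multipurpose Gateway resource.
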