Addgene plasmid #168750: pDONR223 HCoV-229E NSP2_stop
Purpose: Gateway-compatible Entry vector
Depositing lab: Fritz Roth. Depositing organization: Sinai Health System. Publication: A resource of human coronavirus protein-coding sequences in a flexible, multipurpose Gateway Entry clone collection. Weller B, Lin CW, Pogoutse O, Sauer M, Marin-de la Rosa N, Strobel A, Young V, Knapp JJ, Rayhan A, Falter C, Kim DK, Roth FP, Falter-Braun P. G3 (Bethesda). 2023 Jul 5;13(7):jkad105. doi: 10.1093/g3journal/jkad105. PubMed 37267226.
Backbone
  Vector backbone: pDONR223
  Backbone manufacturer: Rual et al, Genome Res. 14:2128-2135, 2004.
  Backbone size w/o insert (bp): 5005
  Vector type: Other
Growth in bacteria
  Bacterial resistance: Spectinomycin, 50 μg/mL
  Growth temperature: 37°C
  Growth strain: DH5alpha
  Copy number: Unknown
Gene/Insert
  Gene/Insert name: NSP2
  Species: Other
  Insert size (bp): 2358
  Entrez Gene: HCoV229Egp1 (a.k.a. HCoV229Egp1)
  Cloning method: Gateway Cloning
  Sequencing primers: 5′ m13-For; 3′ m13-Rev
Resource information
  A portion of this plasmid was derived from a plasmid made by: Falter-Braun Lab
Terms and licenses: Academic/Nonprofit Terms; Industry Terms
How to cite: pDONR223 HCoV-229E NSP2_stop was a gift from Fritz Roth (Addgene plasmid # 168750 ; http://n2t.net/addgene:168750 ; RRID:Addgene_168750)
